>Addgene plasmid #222582 | pPB-EF1a-HOXB5-DD-hygro | addgene full sequence | sequence record 437872 | Addgene NGS Result
GAAGATCCTTTGATCTTTTCTACGGGGTCTGACGCTCAGTGGAACGAAAACTCACGTTAAGGGATTTTGG
TCATGAGATTATCAAAAAGGATCTTCACCTAGATCCTTTTAAATTAAAAATGAAGTTTTAAATCAATCTA
AAGTATATATGAGTAAACTTGGTCTGACAGTTACCAATGCTTAATCAGTGAGGCACCTATCTCAGCGATC
TGTCTATTTCGTTCATCCATAGTTGCCTGACTCCCCGTCGTGTAGATAACTACGATACGGGAGGGCTTAC
CATCTGGCCCCAGTGCTGCAATGATACCGCGTGACCCACGCTCACCGGCTCCAGATTTATCAGCAATAAA
CCAGCCAGCCGGAAGGGCCGAGCGCAGAAGTGGTCCTGCAACTTTATCCGCCTCCATCCAGTCTATTAAT
TGTTGCCGGGAAGCTAGAGTAAGTAGTTCGCCAGTTAATAGTTTGCGCAACGTTGTTGCCATTGCTACAG
GCATCGTGGTGTCACGCTCGTCGTTTGGTATGGCTTCATTCAGCTCCGGTTCCCAACGATCAAGGCGAGT
TACATGATCCCCCATGTTGTGCAAAAAAGCGGTTAGCTCCTTCGGTCCTCCGATCGTTGTCAGAAGTAAG
TTGGCCGCAGTGTTATCACTCATGGTTATGGCAGCACTGCATAATTCTCTTACTGTCATGCCATCCGTAA
GATGCTTTTCTGTGACTGGTGAGTACTCAACCAAGTCATTCTGAGAATAGTGTATGCGGCGACCGAGTTG
CTCTTGCCCGGCGTCAATACGGGATAATACCGCGCCACATAGCAGAACTTTAAAAGTGCTCATCATTGGA
AAACGTTCTTCGGGGCGAAAACTCTCAAGGATCTTACCGCTGTTGAGATCCAGTTCGATGTAACCCACTC
GTGCACCCAACTGATCTTCAGCATCTTTTACTTTCACCAGCGTTTCTGGGTGAGCAAAAACAGGAAGGCA
AAATGCCGCAAAAAAGGGAATAAGGGCGACACGGAAATGTTGAATACTCATACTCTTCCTTTTTCAATAT
TATTGAAGCATTTATCAGGGTTATTGTCTCATGAGCGGATACATATTTGAATGTATTTAGAAAAATAAAC
AAATAGGGGTTCCGCGCACATTTCCCCGAAAAGTGCCACCTGACGTCTAAGAAACCATTATTATCATGAC
ATTAACCTATAAAAATAGGCGTATCACGAGGCCCTTTCGTCTCGCGCGTTTCGGTGATGACGGTGAAAAC
CTCTGACACATGCAGCTCCCGGAGACGGTCACAGCTTGTCTGTAAGCGGATGCCGGGAGCAGACAAGCCC
GTCAGGGCGCGTCAGCGGGTGTTGGCGGGTGTCGGGGCTGGCTTAACTATGCGGCATCAGAGCAGATTGT
ACTGAGAGTGCACCATATGCGGTGTGAAATACCGCACAGATGCGTAAGGAGAAAATACCGCATCAGGCGC
CATTCGCCATTCAGGCTGCGCAACTGTTGGGAAGGGCGATCGGTGCGGGCCTCTTCGCTATTACGCCAGC
TGGCGAAAGGGGGATGTGCTGCAAGGCGATTAAGTTGGGTAACGCCAGGGTTTTCCCAGTCACGACGTTG
TAAAACGACGGCCAGTGAATTCAAGCTTTATTATTTAACCCTAGAAAGATAATCATATTGTGACGTACGT
TAAAGATAATCATGCGTAAAATTGACGCATGTGTTTTATCGGTCTGTATATCGAGGTTTATTTATTAATT
TGAATAGATATTAAGTTTTATTATATTTACACTTACATACTAATAATAAATTCAACAAACAATTTATTTA
TGTTTATTTATTTATTAAAAAAAAACAAAAACTCAAAATTTCTTCTATAAAGTAACAAAACTTTTAAACA
TTCTCTCTTTTACAAAAATAAACTTATTTTGTACTTTAAAAACAGTCATGTTGTAATCGATAATAAGTAA
TTAGCCTAGATATCGGCGCGCCTAACTTTAAATAATTGGCATTATTTAAAGTTAAGTACTCTAGTATGTC
GAGCCCCAGCTGGTTCTTTCCGCCTCAGAAGCCATAGAGCCCACCGCATCCCCAGCATGCCTGCTATTGT
CTTCCCAATCCTCCCCCTTGCTGTCCTGCCCCACCCCACCCCCCAGAATAGAATGACACCTACTCAGACA
ATGCGATGCAATTTCCTCATTTTATTAGGAAAGGACAGTGGGAGTGGCACCTTCCAGGGTCAAGGAAGGC
ACGGGGGAGGGGCAAACAACAGATGGCTGGCAACTAGAAGGCACAGTCGAGGCTGATCAGCGAGCTCTAG
AGCCTATTCCTTTGCCCTCGGACGAGTGCTGGGGCGTCGGTTTCCACTATCGGCGAGTACTTCTACACAG
CCATCGGTCCAGACGGCCGCGCTTCTGCGGGCGATTTGTGTACGCCCGACAGTCCCGGCTCCGGATCGGA
CGATTGCGTCGCATCGACCCTGCGCCCAAGCTGCATCATCGAAATTGCCGTCAACCAAGCTCTGATAGAG
TTGGTCAAGACCAATGCGGAGCATATACGCCCGGAGCCGCGGCGATCCTGCAAGCTCCGGATGCCTCCGC
TCGAAGTAGCGCGTCTGCTGCTCCATACAAGCCAACCACGGCCTCCAGAAGAAGATGTTGGCGACCTCGT
ATTGGGAATCCCCGAACATCGCCTCGCTCCAGTCAATGACCGCTGTTATGCGGCCATTGTCCGTCAGGAC
ATTGTTGGAGCCGAAATCCGCGTGCACGAGGTGCCGGACTTCGGGGCAGTCCTCGGCCCAAAGCATCAGC
TCATCGAGAGCCTGCGCGACGGACGCACTGACGGTGTCGTCCATCACAGTTTGCCAGTGATACACATGGG
GATCAGCAATCGCGCATATGAAATCACGCCACGTAGTGTATTGACCGATTCCTTGCGGTCCGAATGGGCC
GAACCCGCTCGTCTGGCTAAGATCGGCCGCAGCGATCGCATCCATGGCCTCCGCGACCGGCTGCAGAACA
GCGGGCAGTTCGGTTTCAGGCAGGTCTTGCAACGTGACACCCTGTGCACGGCGGGAGATGCAATAGGTCA
GGCTCTCGCTGAATTCCCCAATGTCAAGCACTTCCGGAATCGGGAGCGCGGCCGATGCAAAGTGCCGATG
AACATAACGATCTTTGTAGAAACCATCGGCGCAGCTATTTACCCGCAGGACATATCCACGCCCTCCTACA
TCGAAGCTGAAAGCACGAGATTCTTCGCCCTCCGAGAGCTGCATCAGGTCGGAGACGCTGTCGAACTTTT
CGATCAGAAACTTCTCGACAGACGTCGCGGTGAGTTCAGGCTTTTTCATGGTGGCGTTGGCTGCAGGTCG
AAAGGCCCGGAGATGAGGAAGAGGAGAACAGCGCGGCAGACGTGCGCTTTTGAAGCGTGCAGAATGCCGG
GCCTCCGGAGGACCTTCGGGCGCCCGCCCCGCCCCTGAGCCCGCCCCTGAGCCCGCCCCCGGACCCACCC
CTTCCCAGCCTCTGAGCCCAGAAAGCGAAGGAGCAAAGCTGCTATTGGCCGCTGCCCCAAAGGCCTACCC
GCTTCCATTGCTCAGCGGTGCTGTCCATCTGCACGAGACTAGTGAGACGTGCTACTTCCATTTGTCACGT
CCTGCACGACGCGAGCTGCGGGGCGGGGGGGAACTTCCTGACTAGGGGAGGAGTAGAAGGTGGCGCGAAG
GGGCCACCAAAGAACGGAGCCGGTTGGCGCCTACCGGTGGATGTGGAATGTGTGCGAGGCCAGAGGCCAC
TTGTGTAGCGCCAAGTGCCCAGCGGGGCTGCTAAAGCGCATGCTCCAGACTGCCTTGGGAAAAGCGCCTC
CCCTACCCGGTAGAATTAATTCGATATCAAGCTGAAGTTCCTATACTTTCTCATATGTAACTTTAAATAA
TTGGCATTATTTAAAGTTATTACTTGTACAGCTCGTCCATGGCTCCGGTGCCCGTCAGTGGGCAGAGCGC
ACATCGCCCACAGTCCCCGAGAAGTTGGGGGGAGGGGTCGGCAATTGAACCGGTGCCTAGAGAAGGTGGC
GCGGGGTAAACTGGGAAAGTGATGTCGTGTACTGGCTCCGCCTTTTTCCCGAGGGTGGGGGAGAACCGTA
TATAAGTGCAGTAGTCGCCGTGAACGTTCTTTTTCGCAACGGGTTTGCCGCCAGAACACAGGTAAGTGCC
GTGTGTGGTTCCCGCGGGCCTGGCCTCTTTACGGGTTATGGCCCTTGCGTGCCTTGAATTACTTCCACGC
CCCTGGCTGCAGTACGTGATTCTTGATCCCGAGCTTCGGGTTGGAAGTGGGTGGGAGAGTTCGAGGCCTT
GCGCTTAAGGAGCCCCTTCGCCTCGTGCTTGAGTTGAGGCCTGGCTTGGGCGCTGGGGCCGCCGCGTGCG
AATCTGGTGGCACCTTCGCGCCTGTCTCGCTGCTTTCGATAAGTCTCTAGCCATTTAAAATTTTTGATGA
CCTGCTGCGACGCTTTTTTTCTGGCAAGATAGTCTTGTAAATGCGGGCCAAGATCTGCACACTGGTATTT
CGGTTTTTGGGGCCGCGGGCGGCGACGGGGCCCGTGCGTCCCAGCGCACATGTTCGGCGAGGCGGGGCCT
GCGAGCGCGGCCACCGAGAATCGGACGGGGGTAGTCTCAAGCTGGCCGGCCTGCTCTGGTGCCTGGCCTC
GCGCCGCCGTGTATCGCCCCGCCCTGGGCGGCAAGGCTGGCCCGGTCGGCACCAGTTGCGTGAGCGGAAA
GATGGCCGCTTCCCGGCCCTGCTGCAGGGAGCTCAAAATGGAGGACGCGGCGCTCGGGAGAGCGGGCGGG
TGAGTCACCCACACAAAGGAAAAGGGCCTTTCCGTCCTCAGCCGTCGCTTCATGTGACTCCACGGAGTAC
CGGGCGCCGTCCAGGCACCTCGATTAGTTCTCGAGCTTTTGGAGTACGTCGTCTTTAGGTTGGGGGGAGG
GGTTTTATGCGATGGAGTTTCCCCACACTGAGTGGGTGGAGACTGAAGTTAGGCCAGCTTGGCACTTGAT
GTAATTCTCCTTGGAATTTGCCCTTTTTGAGTTTGGATCTTGGTTCATTCTCAAGCCTCAGACAGTGGTT
CAAAGTTTTTTTCTTCCATTTCAGGTGTCGTGAGAGCTCGTTTAGTGAACCGTCAGATCGCCTGGAGACG
CCATCCACGCTGTTTTGACCTCCATAGAAGACACACAAGTTTGTACAAAAAAGTTGGCACCATGAGCTCG
TACTTTGTAAACTCCTTCTCGGGGCGTTATCCAAATGGCCCGGACTATCAGTTGCTAAATTATGGCAGTG
GCAGCTCTCTGAGCGGCTCTTACAGGGATCCCGCTGCCATGCACACCGGCTCTTACGGCTACAATTACAA
TGGGATGGACCTCAGCGTCAACCGCTCCTCGGCCTCCTCCAGCCACTTTGGGGCGGTGGGCGAGAGCTCG
CGCGCCTTCCCCGCGCCCGCCCAGGAGCCCCGCTTCAGGCAAGCGGCTTCGAGCTGCTCCCTGTCCTCGC
CCGAGTCCCTGCCCTGCACCAACGGCGACAGCCACGGCGCCAAGCCCTCTGCTTCGTCCCCCTCCGACCA
GGCGACCTCAGCCAGCTCCAGCGCCAATTTCACCGAAATAGACGAGGCCAGCGCGTCCTCGGAGCCTGAG
GAAGCGGCAAGCCAGCTAAGCAGCCCCAGCCTAGCTCGGGCGCAGCCAGAGCCCATGGCCACCTCCACAG
CCGCGCCCGAGGGGCAGACTCCGCAAATATTCCCCTGGATGAGGAAGCTTCACATCAGCCATGATATGAC
CGGGCCGGACGGGAAAAGGGCCCGGACCGCGTATACCCGCTACCAGACCCTGGAGCTGGAAAAGGAGTTC
CACTTCAACCGCTACCTGACCCGGCGACGGCGCATCGAGATCGCCCACGCACTCTGCCTGTCCGAGCGCC
AGATCAAGATCTGGTTCCAGAACCGGCGCATGAAGTGGAAGAAGGACAACAAATTGAAAAGTATGAGCCT
GGCTACAGCTGGCAGCGCCTTCCAGCCCTTGCCAACTTTCTTGTACAAAGTGGTAGGAGTGCAGGTGGAA
ACCATCTCCCCAGGAGATGGGCGCACCTTCCCCAAGCGCGGCCAGACCTGCGTGGTGCACTACACCGGGA
TGCTTGGAGATGGAAAGAAAGTTGACTCCTCCCGGGACAGAAACAAGCCCTTTAAGTTTATGCTAGGCAA
GCAGGAGGTGATCCGAGGCTGGGAAGAAGGGGTTGCCCAGATGAGTGTGGGTCAGGGAGCCAAACTGACT
ATATCTCCAGATTATGCCTATGGTGCCACTGGGCACCCAGGCATCATCCCACCACATGCCACTCTCGTGT
TCGATGTGGAGCTTCTAGAACTGGAATGAGAAATACTCAGAAGATGTCACTCACCATAGAGAGACCATTA
ATGGGTCTCCTAGGCCACTGAGCAAGAACTATGAATGAGATCTTTAGACATATTGCGGCCGCTTTCTCCG
CGATCCAGACATGATAAGATACATTGATGAGTTTGGACAAACCAAAACTAGAATGCAGTGAAAAAAATGC
CTTATTTGTGAAATTTGTGATGCTATTGCCTTATTTGTAACCATTATAAGCTGCAATAAACAAGTTATCT
ATAACAAGAAAATATATATATAATAAGTTATCACGTAAGTAGAACATGAAATAACAATATAATTATCGTA
TGAGTTAAATCTTAAAAGTCACGTAAAAGATAATCATGCGTCATTTTGACTCACGCGGTCGTTATAGTTC
AAAATCAGTGACACTTACCGCATTGACAAGCACGCCTCACGGGAGCTCCAAGCGGCGACTGAGATGTCCT
AAATGCACAGCGACGGATTCGCGCTATTTAGAAAGAGAGAGCAATATTTCAAGAATGCATGCGTCAATTT
TACGCAGACTATCTTTCTAGGGTTAAAAAAAGCTTGGCGTAATCATGGTCATAGCTGTTTCCTGTGTGAA
ATTGTTATCCGCTCACAATTCCACACAACATACGAGCCGGAAGCATAAAGTGTAAAGCCTGGGGTGCCTA
ATGAGTGAGCTAACTCACATTAATTGCGTTGCGCTCACTGCCCGCTTTCCAGTCGGGAAACCTGTCGTGC
CAGCTGCATTAATGAATCGGCCAACGCGCGGGGAGAGGCGGTTTGCGTATTGGGCGCACTTCCGCTTCCT
CGCTCACTGACTCGCTGCGCTCGGTCGTTCGGCTGCGGCGAGCGGTATCAGCTCACTCAAAGGCGGTAAT
ACGGTTATCCACAGAATCAGGGGATAACGCAGGAAAGAACATGTGAGCAAAAGGCCAGCAAAAGGCCAGG
AACCGTAAAAAGGCCGCGTTGCTGGCGTTTTTCCATAGGCTCCGCCCCCCTGACGAGCATCACAAAAATC
GACGCTCAAGTCAGAGGTGGCGAAACCCGACAGGACTATAAAGATACCAGGCGTTTCCCCCTGGAAGCTC
CCTCGTGCGCTCTCCTGTTCCGACCCTGCCGCTTACCGGATACCTGTCCGCCTTTCTCCCTTCGGGAAGC
GTGGCGCTTTCTCATAGCTCACGCTGTAGGTATCTCAGTTCGGTGTAGGTCGTTCGCTCCAAGCTGGGCT
GTGTGCACGAACCCCCCGTTCAGCCCGACCGCTGCGCCTTATCCGGTAACTATCGTCTTGAGTCCAACCC
GGTAAGACACGACTTATCGCCACTGGCAGCAGCCACTGGTAACAGGATTAGCAGAGCGAGGTATGTAGGC
GGTGCTACAGAGTTCTTGAAGTGGTGGCCTAACTACGGCTACACTAGAAGAACAGTATTTGGTATCTGCG
CTCTGCTGAAGCCAGTTACCTTCGGAAAAAGAGTTGGTAGCTCTTGATCCGGCAAACAAACCACCGCTGG
TAGCGGTGGTTTTTTTGTTTGCAAGCAGCAGATTACGCGCAGAAAAAAAGGATCTCAA
Features (pLannotate 1.2.2; 25 found; start..end, strand, type, name):
    171..1031    -  CDS            AmpR: β-lactamase; bla; confers resistance to ampicillin, carbenicillin, and related antibiotics
   1032..1136    -  promoter       AmpR promoter: bla
   1231..1266    +  CDS            rop (fragment): Rop protein, which maintains plasmids at low copy number; rop
   1368..1467    +  misc_feature   bom (fragment): basis of mobility region from pBR322
   1473..1630    -  CDS            lacZα (fragment): LacZα fragment of β-galactosidase; lacZ fragment
   2037..2058    -  promoter       SV40 promoter (fragment): SV40 enhancer and early promoter
   2062..2286    -  polyA_signal   bGH poly(A) signal: bovine growth hormone polyadenylation signal
   2314..3339    -  CDS            HygR: aminoglycoside phosphotransferase from E. coli; aph(4)-Ia; confers resistance to hygromycin
   3359..3858    -  promoter       PGK promoter: mouse phosphoglycerate kinase 1 promoter
   3884..3901    -  protein_bind   FRT (minimal) (fragment): supports FLP-mediated excision but not integration (Turan and Bode, 2011) FLP recombinase from the Saccharomyces cerevisiae 2μ plasmid
   3940..3961    -  CDS            mNeonGreen (fragment): bright monomeric yellow-green fluorescent protein derived from LanYFP (Shaner et al., 2013)
   3980..4191    +  promoter       EF-1α core promoter: core promoter for human elongation factor EF-1α
   4192..4305    +  intron         EF-1α intron A (fragment): intron upstream of the start codon of human EF-1α
   4931..5134    +  intron         EF-1α intron A: truncated intron upstream of the start codon of human EF-1α
   5143..5177    +  promoter       TRE3GV promoter (fragment): 3rd-generation Tet-responsive promoter that can be activated by binding of Tet-On® 3G, optimized for retroviral and lentiviral vectors
   5216..5233    +  protein_bind   attB1 (fragment): mutant version of attB; core recombination site for the Gateway® BP reaction BP Clonase™
   5242..6048    +  CDS            HOXB5: HXB5_HUMAN - Also known as HOX2A. Experimental evidence at protein level: Swiss-Prot protein existence level 1. Sequence-specific transcription factor which is part of a developmental regulatory system that provides cells with specific positional identities on the anterior-posterior axis. From Homo sapiens (Human).
   6056..6073    -  protein_bind   attB2 (fragment): mutant version of attB; core recombination site for the Gateway® BP reaction BP Clonase™
   6076..6397    +  CDS            DD-C (fragment): destabilization domain that can be stabilized by Shield1 in the ProteoTuner™ system FKBP12 mutant optimized for use as a C-terminal tag
   6512..6646    -  polyA_signal   SV40 poly(A) signal: SV40 polyadenylation signal
   7002..7018    -  protein_bind   lac operator: The lac repressor binds to the lac operator to inhibit transcription in E. coli. This inhibition can be relieved by adding lactose or isopropyl-β-D-thiogalactopyranoside (IPTG). lac repressor encoded by lacI
   7026..7056    -  promoter       lac promoter: promoter for the E. coli lac operon
   7071..7092    -  protein_bind   CAP binding site: CAP binding activates transcription in the presence of cAMP. E. coli catabolite activator protein
   7105..7197    -  CDS            lacI (fragment): lac repressor; lacI; The lac repressor binds to the lac operator to inhibit transcription in E. coli. This inhibition can be relieved by adding lactose or isopropyl-β-D-thiogalactopyranoside (IPTG).
   7380..7968    -  rep_origin     ori: high-copy-number ColE1/pMB1/pBR322/pUC origin of replication
