[The description below was written by a language model from this plasmid's Addgene catalogue record and pLannotate feature annotations shown in this document.]
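Description:
pPB-EF1a-HOXB5-DD-hygro is a PiggyBac transposon plasmid for mammalian expression, built on the pPB-EF1a-DD backbone and intended for stable genomic integration of a drug-regulatable transgene when supplied with PiggyBac transposase. In bacteria it is maintained through a high-copy ColE1/pUC-type origin and selected with ampicillin via the β-lactamase gene. The annotated feature table does not call out the PiggyBac terminal repeats, so their positions are not documented here. Small remnants of lac, rop, bom, FRT, TRE3GV and mNeonGreen sequences appear only as fragments and are presumably cloning leftovers.

The payload is the human HOXB5 coding sequence, a homeobox transcription factor involved in anterior-posterior positional identity. It was inserted by Gibson assembly and is flanked by residual attB1/attB2 fragments. It is driven by the human EF-1α core promoter with its intron A and is followed by a C-terminal FKBP12-derived destabilization domain (DD-C) and an SV40 polyadenylation signal. The DD tag causes the fusion protein to be rapidly degraded unless the small-molecule ligand Shield1 is present, so HOXB5 protein levels can be tuned post-translationally despite constitutive transcription. A separate, oppositely oriented cassette uses the mouse PGK promoter to express the hygromycin resistance gene with a bGH polyadenylation signal, allowing selection of cells carrying the integrated transposon.

The catalogue purpose line refers to Shield1-inducible expression of BCL2, but the plasmid name, insert field and sequence annotation all identify HOXB5, so that line appears to be carried over from a sibling construct. The associated work concerns induction of meiosis from human pluripotent stem cells, which suggests use for inducible factor expression in such cells.
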