Addgene plasmid #222582: pPB-EF1a-HOXB5-DD-hygro
Purpose: PiggyBac transposon plasmid for Shield1-inducible expression of BCL2
Depositing lab: George Church. Depositing organization: Harvard Medical School. Publication: Induction of Meiosis from Human Pluripotent Stem Cells. Pierson Smela M, Adams J, Ma C, Breimann L, Widocki U, Shioda T, Church GM. bioRxiv 2024.05.31.596483 10.1101/2024.05.31.596483.
Backbone
  Vector backbone: pPB-EF1a-DD
  Vector type: Mammalian Expression
  Selectable markers: Hygromycin
Growth in bacteria
  Bacterial resistance: Ampicillin, 100 μg/mL
  Growth temperature: 37°C
  Growth strain: DH5alpha
  Copy number: High Copy
Gene/Insert
  Gene/Insert name: HOXB5
  Species: H. sapiens (human)
  Entrez Gene: HOXB5 (a.k.a. HHO.C10, HOX2, HOX2A, HU-1, Hox2.1)
  Cloning method: Gibson Cloning
Terms and licenses: Academic/Nonprofit Terms; Industry Terms: Not Available to Industry
Depositor comments: Please visit https://doi.org/10.1101/2024.05.31.596483 for bioRxiv preprint.
How to cite: pPB-EF1a-HOXB5-DD-hygro was a gift from George Church (Addgene plasmid # 222582 ; http://n2t.net/addgene:222582 ; RRID:Addgene_222582)
